Addgene plasmid #13450: pet 3d alpha 1 beta 2 CP
Depositing lab: John Cooper. Depositing organization: Washington University in Saint Louis. Publication: How capping protein binds the barbed end of the actin filament. Wear MA, Yamashita A, Kim K, Maeda Y, Cooper JA. Curr Biol. 2003 Sep 2. 13(17):1531-7. 10.1016/S0960-9822(03)00559-1 PubMed 12956956.
Backbone
  Vector backbone: pET- 3d
  Backbone manufacturer: novagen
  Backbone size w/o insert (bp): 5000
  Vector type: Bacterial Expression
Growth in bacteria
  Bacterial resistance: Ampicillin, 100 μg/mL
  Growth temperature: 37°C
  Growth strain: DH5alpha
  Copy number: Unknown
Gene/Insert
  Gene/Insert name: capping protein alpha 1 beta 2 (mouse) (alt name: actin CP mouse)
  Species: M. musculus (mouse)
  Insert size (bp): 2000
  Mutation: none
  Entrez Gene: Capza1 (a.k.a. CAPZ, CAZ1, Cappa1, capZ alpha-1)
  Cloning method: Restriction Enzyme; 5′ cloning site nco 1 for alpha subunit. nd1 1 for beta (not destroyed); 3′ cloning site bam H1 (not destroyed)
  Sequencing primers: 5′ SEQUENCE; 3′ SEQUENCE
Terms and licenses: Academic/Nonprofit Terms; Industry Terms: Not Available to Industry
How to cite: pet 3d alpha 1 beta 2 CP was a gift from John Cooper (Addgene plasmid # 13450 ; http://n2t.net/addgene:13450 ; RRID:Addgene_13450)
