[The description below was written by a language model from this plasmid's Addgene catalogue record.]
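Description:
pet 3d alpha 1 beta 2 CP is a bacterial expression plasmid built on the Novagen pET-3d backbone (recorded as about 5 kb) and carrying an insert of roughly 2 kb that encodes mouse actin capping protein, specifically the alpha 1 subunit (Capza1) together with the beta 2 subunit. No mutations are recorded, so both subunits are understood to be wild type. The plasmid is selected with ampicillin and is maintained in a standard cloning strain, DH5alpha; its copy number is listed as unknown. No feature table accompanies the entry, so individual elements are not annotated. As a general property of the pET-3 series, expression is driven by a T7 promoter and therefore requires a host that supplies T7 RNA polymerase, with a pBR322-type origin for replication.

The cloning notes indicate that the two coding regions were placed in the same vector by restriction cloning, with an NcoI site at the 5′ end of the alpha subunit, an NdeI site at the start of the beta subunit, and a BamHI site at the 3′ end, all reported as retained. This arrangement suggests co-expression of both subunits from one plasmid, which suits capping protein because it functions as an alpha/beta heterodimer. However, the record does not state how translation of the second subunit is initiated, and no affinity or epitope tags are listed. The associated work concerns how capping protein binds the barbed end of actin filaments, so the construct is most plausibly used to produce recombinant mouse heterodimer for biochemical and structural studies of actin filament capping.
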