>Addgene plasmid #13450 | pet 3d alpha 1 beta 2 CP | addgene partial sequence | sequence record 19872 | 13450 with T7-term
CGANTCGGAATCNCTNCCNGNTCTGCATTTCTCTTGCCAACTCTCTGGNACATGACCTACTCGCNGCNTC
NGACTCATGTTCCTGGTGCNNGTNNANNGGAAACNGCNNNCGCNGGGCCTNGNACGTGGTGTCCGANGTN
CTCCGNCAAGNNNCNNAAGTTGNNGACGGATGGNCGAATNTCCGCACTCNCTATCATCTTTCACCACNCC
GTNGGGAGATGGGNNNTCCNNAGAAACNGGTNCCGAATCCNGATCATCTGNATGACTAACCAACTGANCN
NNGGCATCTNNANAAGAANGGANCNGAANCGNGNCTNGACCTNCCACTGNGNNNNGANCGNGGGGAANGG
NTNANNTNNCNCTNTGATCTNCNNGGANCNNTCNNCAACTTTNTTGNTNAAGANNGGTGGCTTTCAANNC
NGNNNANAATGGCCTATTGCCANTGANGAGACCCNACCTNCACAATACAGGAACTCGGTTGGNATAATGA
TGCTTTGACNGNCNTCTCACCATCANACACTGTCANACCCACANCCNNATGGAGACGGCCCNCTCTCNCN
CCACGACGGTCNGGACTGCGTNGANCACCNTGCTGACNTANNTAGATGANCNNNCTCNGNNGAAATNNGG
TTTCANGGGATCCNANGANNCNGCANGTTGNCACGTNACCTTCGGGGGAGAACNANGGANNCCNNNCNNN
CTCNCNGNGGGGGGGANAGNGCAACCAGATNNNGGGGNCATGCAGCGNNGGCGTNGCNGAGATATGNCGT
NCNAGCNAACCAGAGT
