>Addgene plasmid #13450 | pet 3d alpha 1 beta 2 CP | addgene partial sequence | sequence record 36973 | mCAZ1-R 5'-CTTCAAGCCTCCATCCACAT-3'
GGGCNTGCTTCTTCGTAATGATCAACTTAAAGGAAATTTGGTTTCTTGGATCTAAAAATCTGCTGTTACC
AAGGTCACCATGCTCTGTAATTAAGACCTGGTCATCGTAGCCTTCTATCTTCACGGGTGTGAACTGATCC
ATGTTATACTGGGCAAATGCATGTGCTGCCCCTTCCCTGAGGAGATTGTCATTGTTAAGCAGTAGCCGGA
CATCATTGAATACTTCATTAAACTCCCCTGGGGGTGCATGGGTGATGAATTTAGCGGCTATGCGGACCTT
CTCTTCATCCGACACCCGATCCTCAAAGTCAGCCATGGTATATCTCCTTCTTAAAGTTAAACAAAATTAT
TTCTAGAGGGAAACCGTTGTGGTCTCCCTATAGTGAGTCGTATTAATTTCGCGGGATCGAGATCATCCGG
ATATAGTTCCTCCTTTCAGCAAAAAACCCCTCAAGANCCGTTTAGANGNCCCAAGGGGTTATGCTAGTTA
TTGCTCAGCGGNTCAACACTGCTGCTTTCTCTTCANGGCTCCACCAGGTCGTNCTNAACGCNTCNTGCTT
TGATTTTCTGNAAANGTCTGNCCAGACCTCANCCCGTNGAAANGTCCNTTGNTTTTCCAAGNAAATTCAT
NCACGNGCTNCGGANTTTNTTTCCAGNNCCCCNCNAGGNCCCNAGTTNGCNATTGTGGGGNAAAATCCCC
